Addgene plasmid #25173: IQGAP3
Purpose: Bacterial expression for structure determination; may not be full ORF
Depositing lab: Cheryl Arrowsmith. Depositing organization: University of Toronto.
Backbone
  Vector backbone: pET28-MHL
  Backbone manufacturer: SGC
  Backbone size w/o insert (bp): 7325
  Vector type: Bacterial Expression
Growth in bacteria
  Bacterial resistance: Kanamycin, 50 μg/mL
  Growth temperature: 37°C
  Growth strain: DH5alpha
  Copy number: Low Copy
Gene/Insert
  Gene/Insert name: IQGAP3:G1529-K1631 (alt names: PDB: 3ISU; IQGAP3, C-terminal domain)
  Species: H. sapiens (human)
  Insert size (bp): 309
  Mutation: Contains amino acids G1529-K1631
  GenBank ID: PDB: 3ISU
  Entrez Gene: IQGAP3
  Tag / fusion protein: His (N terminal on insert)
  Cloning method: Restriction Enzyme
  Sequencing primers: 5′ T7; 3′ T7-term
Terms and licenses: Academic/Nonprofit Terms; Industry Terms: Not Available to Industry
Depositor comments: PDB: 3ISU. http://www.thesgc.org/structures/3ISU/
How to cite: IQGAP3 was a gift from Cheryl Arrowsmith (Addgene plasmid # 25173 ; http://n2t.net/addgene:25173 ; RRID:Addgene_25173)
