[The description below was written by a language model from this plasmid's Addgene catalogue record.]
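Description:
IQGAP3 is a bacterial expression plasmid built on the pET28-MHL backbone, a structural-genomics derivative of the pET28 family, and made to produce a fragment of a human protein for structure determination. It is selected with kanamycin and is recorded as low copy. No feature table accompanies the entry, so the origin of replication and the exact regulatory elements are not explicitly listed. The use of T7 and T7-terminator sequencing primers is nevertheless consistent with the insert sitting in a T7 promoter/terminator expression cassette. In pET-type vectors such a cassette is transcribed by T7 RNA polymerase in a suitable E. coli expression host. The strain named in the record is a cloning strain used for propagation, not for expression.

The insert is a short 309 bp segment of human IQGAP3 encoding residues G1529 to K1631, described as the C-terminal domain of the protein. It is therefore a defined domain construct rather than the full open reading frame, as the record itself cautions. The fragment was introduced by restriction enzyme cloning and is fused to an N-terminal His tag, which permits purification of the recombinant protein by immobilised metal affinity chromatography. The record does not say whether a protease cleavage site lies between the tag and the domain.

The stated purpose is bacterial overexpression for structural work, and the entry links the construct to a deposited Protein Data Bank structure of this IQGAP3 domain. It is suited to producing purified domain protein for crystallography, biophysical characterisation or binding studies.
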