>Addgene plasmid #25173 | IQGAP3 | depositor partial sequence | sequence record 11647 | Author sequence
GGCAAAAAACAGCCGAGCCTGCATTATACAGCCGCGCAGCTGCTGGAGAAGGGCGTGCTGGTTGAAATTG
AGGACCTTCCGGCCAGTCATTTTCGTAATGTTATCTTTGATATCACCCCGGGGGACGAGGCGGGGAAATT
TGAAGTTAATGCCAAATTCCTGGGTGTCGATATGGAGCGTTTTCAACTGCACTACCAGGATCTGCTGCAA
CTGCAGTATGAAGGTGTTGCGGTGATGAAGCTGTTCAACAAAGCCAAGGTAAACGTTAACCTTCTGATCT
TTCTGCTGAATAAAAAGTTTCTGCGCAAA
