>Addgene plasmid #25173 | IQGAP3 | addgene partial sequence | sequence record 31251 | 25173 with T7
TGAATATTTTGTTTACTTTAGAAGGAGATATACCATGCATCATCATCATCATCACAGCAGCGGCAGAGAA
AACTTGTATTTCCAGGGCGGCAAAAAACAGCCGAGCCTGCATTATACAGCCGCGCAGCTGCTGGAGAAGG
GCGTGCTGGTTGAAATTGAGGACCTTCCGGCCAGTCATTTTCGTAATGTTATCTTTGATATCACCCCGGG
GGACGAGGCGGGGAAATTTGAAGTTAATGCCAAATTCCTGGGTGTCGATATGGAGCGTTTTCAACTGCAC
TACCAGGATCTGCTGCAACTGCAGTATGAAGGTGTTGCGGTGATGAAGCTGTTCAACAAAGCCAAGGTAA
ACGTTAACCTTCTGATCTTTCTGCTGAATAAAAAGTTTCTGCGCAAATGATGACGAAGCTTGCGGCCGCA
CTCGAGCACCACCACCACCACCACTGAGATCCGGCTGCTAACAAAGCCCGAAAGGAAGCTGAGTTGGCTG
CTGCCACCGCTGAGCAATAACTAGCATAACCCCTTGGGGCCTCTAAACGGGTCTTGAGGGGTTTTTTGCT
GAAAGGAGGAACTATATCCGGATTGGCGAATGGG
[124 nt withheld, positions 595-718]
C
[83 nt withheld, positions 720-802]
CTTGATTA
[49 nt withheld, positions 811-859]
CCCTTTGACGTTGGAGTCCACGTTCTTTAATAGTGGACTCTTGTTC
